Addgene plasmid #164134: Lenti_EFS-Cas9-P2A-HygR
Purpose: Lentiviral construct for the expression of SpCas9 driven by EFS promoter in mammalian cells
Depositing lab: Hyongbum Kim. Depositing organization: Yonsei University Health System. Publication: Recording of elapsed time and temporal information about biological events using Cas9. Park J, Lim JM, Jung I, Heo SJ, Park J, Chang Y, Kim HK, Jung D, Yu JH, Min S, Yoon S, Cho SR, Park T, Kim HH. Cell. 2021 Jan 28. pii: S0092-8674(21)00014-3. doi: 10.1016/j.cell.2021.01.014. PubMed 33539780.
Backbone
  Vector backbone: lentiCas9-Blast plasmid (Addgene #52962)
  Backbone size w/o insert (bp): 7700
  Total vector size (bp): 13489
  Vector type: Mammalian Expression, Lentiviral, CRISPR
  Selectable markers: Hygromycin
Growth in bacteria
  Bacterial resistance: Ampicillin, 100 μg/mL
  Growth temperature: 37°C
  Growth strain: NEB Stable
  Copy number: High Copy
Gene/Insert
  Gene/Insert name: SpCas9
  Species: Synthetic
  Insert size (bp): 6000
  Entrez Gene: cas9 (a.k.a. B6D67_RS04280, ERS445054_00848)
  Promoter: EFS
  Cloning method: Unknown
  Sequencing primers: 5′ CCTGCCGCCACAAAGAAGGCTGG; 3′ gcaacatagttaagaatacc
Terms and licenses: Academic/Nonprofit Terms; Industry Terms: Not Available to Industry
How to cite: Lenti_EFS-Cas9-P2A-HygR was a gift from Hyongbum Kim (Addgene plasmid # 164134 ; http://n2t.net/addgene:164134 ; RRID:Addgene_164134)
