[The description below was written by a language model from this plasmid's Addgene catalogue record and pLannotate feature annotations shown in this document.]
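Description:
Lenti_EFS-Cas9-P2A-HygR is a 13.5 kb HIV-1-based lentiviral transfer plasmid for expressing Streptococcus pyogenes Cas9 in mammalian cells, derived from the lentiCas9-Blast backbone with the selection marker changed to hygromycin resistance. In bacteria it is maintained through a high-copy ColE1/pUC origin and selected with ampicillin via the β-lactamase gene. The backbone also carries an f1 origin and, outside the viral genome, an SV40/EM7-driven bleomycin/Zeocin resistance cassette with an SV40 polyadenylation signal. The record lists only hygromycin as the mammalian selectable marker.

The viral portion begins with a CMV enhancer/promoter fused to a truncated 5' LTR, which drives transcription of the genomic RNA in packaging cells. It is followed by the Ψ packaging signal with a gag fragment, the Rev response element for Rev-dependent nuclear export, and the cPPT/CTS, which aids nuclear import of the reverse-transcribed genome. The internal expression cassette uses the EF-1α core (EFS) promoter, a compact constitutive promoter, to transcribe the full SpCas9 coding sequence; the annotation tool splits this into overlapping N- and C-terminal segments. According to the construct name, Cas9 is joined through a P2A self-cleaving peptide to hygromycin B phosphotransferase, so both proteins come from one transcript, although the P2A itself is not annotated in the feature table. A WPRE downstream boosts transcript stability and expression, and the cassette ends at a truncated 3' LTR followed by a bGH polyadenylation signal.

The plasmid carries no guide RNA cassette. It is suited to generating hygromycin-selected cell populations that stably express Cas9, into which guide RNAs can then be delivered separately for genome editing.
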