Features (pLannotate 1.2.2; 33 found; start..end, strand, type, name):
      1..380     +  enhancer       CMV enhancer: human cytomegalovirus immediate early enhancer
    381..580     +  promoter       CMV promoter: human cytomegalovirus (CMV) immediate early promoter
    598..778     +  LTR            5' LTR (truncated): truncated 5' long terminal repeat (LTR) from HIV-1
    825..950     +  misc_feature   HIV-1 Ψ: packaging signal of human immunodeficiency virus type 1
    934..1297    +  CDS            HIV-1 gag (fragment): gag protein from human immunodeficiency virus 1; gag
   1443..1676    +  misc_feature   RRE: The Rev response element (RRE) of HIV-1 allows for Rev-dependent mRNA export from the nucleus to the cytoplasm.
   2053..2153    +  CDS            Rev (fragment): human immunodeficiency virus 1 (HIV-1) Rev protein; rev; enhances nuclear export of unspliced and incompletely spliced viral mRNAs
   2203..2320    +  misc_feature   cPPT/CTS: central polypurine tract and central termination sequence of HIV-1
   2369..2387    +  CDS            small t antigen (fragment): SV40 (simian virus 40) small t antigen
   2413..2624    +  promoter       EF-1α core promoter: core promoter for human elongation factor EF-1α
   2649..4367    +  CDS            Cas9(N): N-terminal portion of Streptococcus pyogenes Cas9 (Zetsche et al., 2015)
   4254..6752    +  CDS            Cas9(C): C-terminal portion of Streptococcus pyogenes Cas9 (Zetsche et al., 2015)
   6897..7917    +  CDS            HygR (fragment): hygromycin B phosphotransferase confers resistance to hygromycin
   7920..7941    +  misc_feature   MCS (fragment): pBluescript multiple cloning site
   7944..8532    +  misc_feature   WPRE: woodchuck hepatitis virus posttranscriptional regulatory element
   8469..9050    +  CDS            nef (fragment): NEF_HV1H2 - Experimental evidence at protein level: Swiss-Prot protein existence level 1. Extracellular Nef protein targets CD4(+) T-lymphocytes for apoptosis by interacting with CXCR4 surface receptors. From Human immunodeficiency virus type 1 group M subtype B (isolate HXB2) (HIV-1).
   9057..9237    +  LTR            5' LTR (truncated): truncated 5' long terminal repeat (LTR) from HIV-1
   9269..9493    +  polyA_signal   bGH poly(A) signal: bovine growth hormone polyadenylation signal
   9497..9518    +  promoter       SV40 promoter (fragment): SV40 enhancer and early promoter
   9539..9967    +  rep_origin     f1 ori (sequence partly withheld): f1 bacteriophage origin of replication; arrow indicates direction of (+) strand synthesis
   9981..10310   +  promoter       SV40 promoter: SV40 enhancer and early promoter
  10358..10405   +  promoter       EM7 promoter: synthetic bacterial promoter&nbsp
  10424..10798   +  CDS            BleoR: antibiotic-binding protein; Sh ble from Streptoalloteichus hindustanus; confers resistance to bleomycin, phleomycin, and Zeocin™
  10808..10933   +  CDS            ble (fragment): BLE_KLEPN - Experimental evidence at protein level: Swiss-Prot protein existence level 1. Binding protein with a strong affinity to the bleomycin family of antibiotics. Binds to CL990; an antimitotic-antibiotic compound. From Klebsiella pneumoniae.
  10928..11049   +  polyA_signal   SV40 poly(A) signal: SV40 polyadenylation signal
  11120..11142   -  protein_bind   lac operator (fragment): The lac repressor binds to the lac operator to inhibit transcription in E. coli. This inhibition can be relieved by adding lactose or isopropyl-β-D-thiogalactopyranoside (IPTG). lac repressor encoded by lacI
  11146..11176   -  promoter       lac promoter: promoter for the E. coli lac operon
  11191..11212   -  protein_bind   CAP binding site: CAP binding activates transcription in the presence of cAMP. E. coli catabolite activator protein
  11225..11317   -  CDS            lacI (fragment): lac repressor; lacI; The lac repressor binds to the lac operator to inhibit transcription in E. coli. This inhibition can be relieved by adding lactose or isopropyl-β-D-thiogalactopyranoside (IPTG).
  11500..12088   -  rep_origin     ori: high-copy-number ColE1/pMB1/pBR322/pUC origin of replication
  12259..13119   -  CDS            AmpR: β-lactamase; bla; confers resistance to ampicillin, carbenicillin, and related antibiotics
  13120..13224   -  promoter       AmpR promoter: bla
  13283..13335   -  misc_feature   bom (fragment): basis of mobility region from pBR322
>Addgene plasmid #164134 | Lenti_EFS-Cas9-P2A-HygR | addgene full sequence | sequence record 326558 | Addgene NGS Result
GACATTGATTATTGACTAGTTATTAATAGTAATCAATTACGGGGTCATTAGTTCATAGCCCATATATGGA
GTTCCGCGTTACATAACTTACGGTAAATGGCCCGCCTGGCTGACCGCCCAACGACCCCCGCCCATTGACG
TCAATAATGACGTATGTTCCCATAGTAACGCCAATAGGGACTTTCCATTGACGTCAATGGGTGGAGTATT
TACGGTAAACTGCCCACTTGGCAGTACATCAAGTGTATCATATGCCAAGTACGCCCCCTATTGACGTCAA
TGACGGTAAATGGCCCGCCTGGCATTATGCCCAGTACATGACCTTATGGGACTTTCCTACTTGGCAGTAC
ATCTACGTATTAGTCATCGCTATTACCATGGTGATGCGGTTTTGGCAGTACATCAATGGGCGTGGATAGC
GGTTTGACTCACGGGGATTTCCAAGTCTCCACCCCATTGACGTCAATGGGAGTTTGTTTTGGCACCAAAA
TCAACGGGACTTTCCAAAATGTCGTAACAACTCCGCCCCATTGACGCAAATGGGCGGTAGGCGTGTACGG
TGGGAGGTCTATATAAGCAGCGCGTTTTGCCTGTACTGGGTCTCTCTGGTTAGACCAGATCTGAGCCTGG
GAGCTCTCTGGCTAACTAGGGAACCCACTGCTTAAGCCTCAATAAAGCTTGCCTTGAGTGCTTCAAGTAG
TGTGTGCCCGTCTGTTGTGTGACTCTGGTAACTAGAGATCCCTCAGACCCTTTTAGTCAGTGTGGAAAAT
CTCTAGCAGTGGCGCCCGAACAGGGACTTGAAAGCGAAAGGGAAACCAGAGGAGCTCTCTCGACGCAGGA
CTCGGCTTGCTGAAGCGCGCACGGCAAGAGGCGAGGGGCGGCGACTGGTGAGTACGCCAAAAATTTTGAC
TAGCGGAGGCTAGAAGGAGAGAGATGGGTGCGAGAGCGTCAGTATTAAGCGGGGGAGAATTAGATCGCGA
TGGGAAAAAATTCGGTTAAGGCCAGGGGGAAAGAAAAAATATAAATTAAAACATATAGTATGGGCAAGCA
GGGAGCTAGAACGATTCGCAGTTAATCCTGGCCTGTTAGAAACATCAGAAGGCTGTAGACAAATACTGGG
ACAGCTACAACCATCCCTTCAGACAGGATCAGAAGAACTTAGATCATTATATAATACAGTAGCAACCCTC
TATTGTGTGCATCAAAGGATAGAGATAAAAGACACCAAGGAAGCTTTAGACAAGATAGAGGAAGAGCAAA
ACAAAAGTAAGACCACCGCACAGCAAGCGGCCGCTGATCTTCAGACCTGGAGGAGGAGATATGAGGGACA
ATTGGAGAAGTGAATTATATAAATATAAAGTAGTAAAAATTGAACCATTAGGAGTAGCACCCACCAAGGC
AAAGAGAAGAGTGGTGCAGAGAGAAAAAAGAGCAGTGGGAATAGGAGCTTTGTTCCTTGGGTTCTTGGGA
GCAGCAGGAAGCACTATGGGCGCAGCGTCAATGACGCTGACGGTACAGGCCAGACAATTATTGTCTGGTA
TAGTGCAGCAGCAGAACAATTTGCTGAGGGCTATTGAGGCGCAACAGCATCTGTTGCAACTCACAGTCTG
GGGCATCAAGCAGCTCCAGGCAAGAATCCTGGCTGTGGAAAGATACCTAAAGGATCAACAGCTCCTGGGG
ATTTGGGGTTGCTCTGGAAAACTCATTTGCACCACTGCTGTGCCTTGGAATGCTAGTTGGAGTAATAAAT
CTCTGGAACAGATTTGGAATCACACGACCTGGATGGAGTGGGACAGAGAAATTAACAATTACACAAGCTT
AATACACTCCTTAATTGAAGAATCGCAAAACCAGCAAGAAAAGAATGAACAAGAATTATTGGAATTAGAT
AAATGGGCAAGTTTGTGGAATTGGTTTAACATAACAAATTGGCTGTGGTATATAAAATTATTCATAATGA
TAGTAGGAGGCTTGGTAGGTTTAAGAATAGTTTTTGCTGTACTTTCTATAGTGAATAGAGTTAGGCAGGG
ATATTCACCATTATCGTTTCAGACCCACCTCCCAACCCCGAGGGGACCCGACAGGCCCGAAGGAATAGAA
GAAGAAGGTGGAGAGAGAGACAGAGACAGATCCATTCGATTAGTGAACGGATCGGCACTGCGTGCGCCAA
TTCTGCAGACAAATGGCAGTATTCATCCACAATTTTAAAAGAAAAGGGGGGATTGGGGGGTACAGTGCAG
GGGAAAGAATAGTAGACATAATAGCAACAGACATACAAACTAAAGAATTACAAAAACAAATTACAAAAAT
TCAAAATTTTCGGGTTTATTACAGGGACAGCAGAGATCCAGTTTGGTTAATTAGCTAGCTAGGTCTTGAA
AGGAGTGGGAATTGGCTCCGGTGCCCGTCAGTGGGCAGAGCGCACATCGCCCACAGTCCCCGAGAAGTTG
GGGGGAGGGGTCGGCAATTGATCCGGTGCCTAGAGAAGGTGGCGCGGGGTAAACTGGGAAAGTGATGTCG
TGTACTGGCTCCGCCTTTTTCCCGAGGGTGGGGGAGAACCGTATATAAGTGCAGTAGTCGCCGTGAACGT
TCTTTTTCGCAACGGGTTTGCCGCCAGAACACAGGACCGGTTCTAGAGCGCTGCCACCATGGACAAGAAG
TACAGCATCGGCCTGGACATCGGCACCAACTCTGTGGGCTGGGCCGTGATCACCGACGAGTACAAGGTGC
CCAGCAAGAAATTCAAGGTGCTGGGCAACACCGACCGGCACAGCATCAAGAAGAACCTGATCGGAGCCCT
GCTGTTCGACAGCGGCGAAACAGCCGAGGCCACCCGGCTGAAGAGAACCGCCAGAAGAAGATACACCAGA
CGGAAGAACCGGATCTGCTATCTGCAAGAGATCTTCAGCAACGAGATGGCCAAGGTGGACGACAGCTTCT
TCCACAGACTGGAAGAGTCCTTCCTGGTGGAAGAGGATAAGAAGCACGAGCGGCACCCCATCTTCGGCAA
CATCGTGGACGAGGTGGCCTACCACGAGAAGTACCCCACCATCTACCACCTGAGAAAGAAACTGGTGGAC
AGCACCGACAAGGCCGACCTGCGGCTGATCTATCTGGCCCTGGCCCACATGATCAAGTTCCGGGGCCACT
TCCTGATCGAGGGCGACCTGAACCCCGACAACAGCGACGTGGACAAGCTGTTCATCCAGCTGGTGCAGAC
CTACAACCAGCTGTTCGAGGAAAACCCCATCAACGCCAGCGGCGTGGACGCCAAGGCCATCCTGTCTGCC
AGACTGAGCAAGAGCAGACGGCTGGAAAATCTGATCGCCCAGCTGCCCGGCGAGAAGAAGAATGGCCTGT
TCGGAAACCTGATTGCCCTGAGCCTGGGCCTGACCCCCAACTTCAAGAGCAACTTCGACCTGGCCGAGGA
TGCCAAACTGCAGCTGAGCAAGGACACCTACGACGACGACCTGGACAACCTGCTGGCCCAGATCGGCGAC
CAGTACGCCGACCTGTTTCTGGCCGCCAAGAACCTGTCCGACGCCATCCTGCTGAGCGACATCCTGAGAG
TGAACACCGAGATCACCAAGGCCCCCCTGAGCGCCTCTATGATCAAGAGATACGACGAGCACCACCAGGA
CCTGACCCTGCTGAAAGCTCTCGTGCGGCAGCAGCTGCCTGAGAAGTACAAAGAGATTTTCTTCGACCAG
AGCAAGAACGGCTACGCCGGCTACATTGACGGCGGAGCCAGCCAGGAAGAGTTCTACAAGTTCATCAAGC
CCATCCTGGAAAAGATGGACGGCACCGAGGAACTGCTCGTGAAGCTGAACAGAGAGGACCTGCTGCGGAA
GCAGCGGACCTTCGACAACGGCAGCATCCCCCACCAGATCCACCTGGGAGAGCTGCACGCCATTCTGCGG
CGGCAGGAAGATTTTTACCCATTCCTGAAGGACAACCGGGAAAAGATCGAGAAGATCCTGACCTTCCGCA
TCCCCTACTACGTGGGCCCTCTGGCCAGGGGAAACAGCAGATTCGCCTGGATGACCAGAAAGAGCGAGGA
AACCATCACCCCCTGGAACTTCGAGGAAGTGGTGGACAAGGGCGCTTCCGCCCAGAGCTTCATCGAGCGG
ATGACCAACTTCGATAAGAACCTGCCCAACGAGAAGGTGCTGCCCAAGCACAGCCTGCTGTACGAGTACT
TCACCGTGTATAACGAGCTGACCAAAGTGAAATACGTGACCGAGGGAATGAGAAAGCCCGCCTTCCTGAG
CGGCGAGCAGAAAAAGGCCATCGTGGACCTGCTGTTCAAGACCAACCGGAAAGTGACCGTGAAGCAGCTG
AAAGAGGACTACTTCAAGAAAATCGAGTGCTTCGACTCCGTGGAAATCTCCGGCGTGGAAGATCGGTTCA
ACGCCTCCCTGGGCACATACCACGATCTGCTGAAAATTATCAAGGACAAGGACTTCCTGGACAATGAGGA
AAACGAGGACATTCTGGAAGATATCGTGCTGACCCTGACACTGTTTGAGGACAGAGAGATGATCGAGGAA
CGGCTGAAAACCTATGCCCACCTGTTCGACGACAAAGTGATGAAGCAGCTGAAGCGGCGGAGATACACCG
GCTGGGGCAGGCTGAGCCGGAAGCTGATCAACGGCATCCGGGACAAGCAGTCCGGCAAGACAATCCTGGA
TTTCCTGAAGTCCGACGGCTTCGCCAACAGAAACTTCATGCAGCTGATCCACGACGACAGCCTGACCTTT
AAAGAGGACATCCAGAAAGCCCAGGTGTCCGGCCAGGGCGATAGCCTGCACGAGCACATTGCCAATCTGG
CCGGCAGCCCCGCCATTAAGAAGGGCATCCTGCAGACAGTGAAGGTGGTGGACGAGCTCGTGAAAGTGAT
GGGCCGGCACAAGCCCGAGAACATCGTGATCGAAATGGCCAGAGAGAACCAGACCACCCAGAAGGGACAG
AAGAACAGCCGCGAGAGAATGAAGCGGATCGAAGAGGGCATCAAAGAGCTGGGCAGCCAGATCCTGAAAG
AACACCCCGTGGAAAACACCCAGCTGCAGAACGAGAAGCTGTACCTGTACTACCTGCAGAATGGGCGGGA
TATGTACGTGGACCAGGAACTGGACATCAACCGGCTGTCCGACTACGATGTGGACCATATCGTGCCTCAG
AGCTTTCTGAAGGACGACTCCATCGACAACAAGGTGCTGACCAGAAGCGACAAGAACCGGGGCAAGAGCG
ACAACGTGCCCTCCGAAGAGGTCGTGAAGAAGATGAAGAACTACTGGCGGCAGCTGCTGAACGCCAAGCT
GATTACCCAGAGAAAGTTCGACAATCTGACCAAGGCCGAGAGAGGCGGCCTGAGCGAACTGGATAAGGCC
GGCTTCATCAAGAGACAGCTGGTGGAAACCCGGCAGATCACAAAGCACGTGGCACAGATCCTGGACTCCC
GGATGAACACTAAGTACGACGAGAATGACAAGCTGATCCGGGAAGTGAAAGTGATCACCCTGAAGTCCAA
GCTGGTGTCCGATTTCCGGAAGGATTTCCAGTTTTACAAAGTGCGCGAGATCAACAACTACCACCACGCC
CACGACGCCTACCTGAACGCCGTCGTGGGAACCGCCCTGATCAAAAAGTACCCTAAGCTGGAAAGCGAGT
TCGTGTACGGCGACTACAAGGTGTACGACGTGCGGAAGATGATCGCCAAGAGCGAGCAGGAAATCGGCAA
GGCTACCGCCAAGTACTTCTTCTACAGCAACATCATGAACTTTTTCAAGACCGAGATTACCCTGGCCAAC
GGCGAGATCCGGAAGCGGCCTCTGATCGAGACAAACGGCGAAACCGGGGAGATCGTGTGGGATAAGGGCC
GGGATTTTGCCACCGTGCGGAAAGTGCTGAGCATGCCCCAAGTGAATATCGTGAAAAAGACCGAGGTGCA
GACAGGCGGCTTCAGCAAAGAGTCTATCCTGCCCAAGAGGAACAGCGATAAGCTGATCGCCAGAAAGAAG
GACTGGGACCCTAAGAAGTACGGCGGCTTCGACAGCCCCACCGTGGCCTATTCTGTGCTGGTGGTGGCCA
AAGTGGAAAAGGGCAAGTCCAAGAAACTGAAGAGTGTGAAAGAGCTACTGGGGATCACCATCATGGAAAG
AAGCAGCTTCGAGAAGAATCCCATCGACTTTCTGGAAGCCAAGGGCTACAAAGAAGTGAAAAAGGACCTG
ATCATCAAGCTGCCTAAGTACTCCCTGTTCGAGCTGGAAAACGGCCGGAAGAGAATGCTGGCCTCTGCCG
GCGAACTGCAGAAGGGAAACGAACTGGCCCTGCCCTCCAAATATGTGAACTTCCTGTACCTGGCCAGCCA
CTATGAGAAGCTGAAGGGCTCCCCCGAGGATAATGAGCAGAAACAGCTGTTTGTGGAACAGCACAAGCAC
TACCTGGACGAGATCATCGAGCAGATCAGCGAGTTCTCCAAGAGAGTGATCCTGGCCGACGCTAATCTGG
ACAAAGTGCTGTCCGCCTACAACAAGCACCGGGATAAGCCCATCAGAGAGCAGGCCGAGAATATCATCCA
CCTGTTTACCCTGACCAATCTGGGAGCCCCTGCCGCCTTCAAGTACTTTGACACCACCATCGACCGGAAG
AGGTACACCAGCACCAAAGAGGTGCTGGACGCCACCCTGATCCACCAGAGCATCACCGGCCTGTACGAGA
CACGGATCGACCTGTCTCAGCTGGGAGGCGACAAGCGACCTGCCGCCACAAAGAAGGCTGGACAGGCTAA
GAAGAAGAAAGATTACAAAGACGATGACGATAAGGGATCCGGCGCAACAAACTTCTCTCTGCTGAAACAA
GCCGGAGATGTCGAAGAGAATCCTGGACCGATGGCCAAAAAGCCTGAACTCACCGCGACGTCTGTCGAGA
AGTTTCTGATCGAAAAGTTCGACAGCGTGTCCGACCTGATGCAGCTCTCGGAGGGCGAAGAATCTCGTGC
TTTCAGCTTCGATGTAGGAGGGCGTGGATATGTCCTGCGGGTAAATAGCTGCGCCGATGGTTTCTACAAA
GATCGTTATGTTTATCGGCACTTTGCATCGGCCGCGCTCCCGATTCCGGAAGTGCTTGACATTGGGGAGT
TCAGCGAGAGCCTGACCTATTGCATCTCCCGCCGTGCACAGGGTGTCACGTTGCAAGACCTGCCTGAAAC
CGAACTGCCCGCTGTTCTGCAGCCGGTCGCGGAGGCAATGGATGCGATCGCTGCGGCCGATCTTAGCCAG
ACGAGCGGGTTCGGCCCATTCGGACCGCAAGGAATCGGTCAATACACTACATGGCGTGATTTCATATGCG
CGATTGCTGATCCCCATGTGTATCACTGGCAAACTGTGATGGACGACACCGTCAGTGCGTCCGTCGCGCA
GGCTCTCGATGAGCTGATGCTTTGGGCCGAGGACTGCCCCGAAGTCCGGCACCTCGTGCACGCGGATTTC
GGCTCCAACAATGTCCTGACGGACAATGGCCGCATAACAGCGGTCATTGACTGGAGCGAGGCGATGTTCG
GGGATTCCCAATACGAGGTCGCCAACATCTTCTTCTGGAGGCCGTGGTTGGCTTGTATGGAGCAGCAGAC
GCGCTACTTCGAGCGGAGGCATCCGGAGCTTGCAGGATCGCCGCGGCTCCGGGCGTATATGCTCCGCATT
GGTCTTGACCAACTCTATCAGAGCTTGGTTGACGGCAATTTCGATGATGCAGCTTGGGCGCAGGGTCGAT
GCGACGCAATCGTCCGATCCGGAGCCGGGACTGTCGGGCGTACACAAATCGCCCGCAGAAGCGCGGCCGT
CTGGACCGATGGCTGTGTAGAAGTACTCGCCGATAGTGGAAACCGACGCCCCAGCACTCGTCCGAGGGCA
AAGGAATGAGAATTCGATATCAAGCTTATCGGTAATCAACCTCTGGATTACAAAATTTGTGAAAGATTGA
CTGGTATTCTTAACTATGTTGCTCCTTTTACGCTATGTGGATACGCTGCTTTAATGCCTTTGTATCATGC
TATTGCTTCCCGTATGGCTTTCATTTTCTCCTCCTTGTATAAATCCTGGTTGCTGTCTCTTTATGAGGAG
TTGTGGCCCGTTGTCAGGCAACGTGGCGTGGTGTGCACTGTGTTTGCTGACGCAACCCCCACTGGTTGGG
GCATTGCCACCACCTGTCAGCTCCTTTCCGGGACTTTCGCTTTCCCCCTCCCTATTGCCACGGCGGAACT
CATCGCCGCCTGCCTTGCCCGCTGCTGGACAGGGGCTCGGCTGTTGGGCACTGACAATTCCGTGGTGTTG
TCGGGGAAATCATCGTCCTTTCCTTGGCTGCTCGCCTGTGTTGCCACCTGGATTCTGCGCGGGACGTCCT
TCTGCTACGTCCCTTCGGCCCTCAATCCAGCGGACCTTCCTTCCCGCGGCCTGCTGCCGGCTCTGCGGCC
TCTTCCGCGTCTTCGCCTTCGCCCTCAGACGAGTCGGATCTCCCTTTGGGCCGCCTCCCCGCATCGATAC
CGTCGACCTCGAGACCTAGAAAAACATGGAGCAATCACAAGTAGCAATACAGCAGCTACCAATGCTGATT
GTGCCTGGCTAGAAGCACAAGAGGAGGAGGAGGTGGGTTTTCCAGTCACACCTCAGGTACCTTTAAGACC
AATGACTTACAAGGCAGCTGTAGATCTTAGCCACTTTTTAAAAGAAAAGGGGGGACTGGAAGGGCTAATT
CACTCCCAACGAAGACAAGATATCCTTGATCTGTGGATCTACCACACACAAGGCTACTTCCCTGATTGGC
AGAACTACACACCAGGGCCAGGGATCAGATATCCACTGACCTTTGGATGGTGCTACAAGCTAGTACCAGT
TGAGCAAGAGAAGGTAGAAGAAGCCAATGAAGGAGAGAACACCCGCTTGTTACACCCTGTGAGCCTGCAT
GGGATGGATGACCCGGAGAGAGAAGTATTAGAGTGGAGGTTTGACAGCCGCCTAGCATTTCATCACATGG
CCCGAGAGCTGCATCCGGACTGTACTGGGTCTCTCTGGTTAGACCAGATCTGAGCCTGGGAGCTCTCTGG
CTAACTAGGGAACCCACTGCTTAAGCCTCAATAAAGCTTGCCTTGAGTGCTTCAAGTAGTGTGTGCCCGT
CTGTTGTGTGACTCTGGTAACTAGAGATCCCTCAGACCCTTTTAGTCAGTGTGGAAAATCTCTAGCAGGG
CCCGTTTAAACCCGCTGATCAGCCTCGACTGTGCCTTCTAGTTGCCAGCCATCTGTTGTTTGCCCCTCCC
CCGTGCCTTCCTTGACCCTGGAAGGTGCCACTCCCACTGTCCTTTCCTAATAAAATGAGGAAATTGCATC
GCATTGTCTGAGTAGGTGTCATTCTATTCTGGGGGGTGGGGTGGGGCAGGACAGCAAGGGGGAGGATTGG
GAAGACAATAGCAGGCATGCTGGGGATGCGGTGGGCTCTATGGCTTCTGAGGCGGAAAGAACCAGCTGGG
GCTCTAGGGGGTATCCCC
[124 nt withheld, positions 9539-9662]
C
[91 nt withheld, positions 9664-9754]
A
[49 nt withheld, positions 9756-9804]
CCTTTGACGTTGGAGTCCACGTTCTTT
[37 nt withheld, positions 9832-9868]
ACCCTATCTCGGTCTATTCTTTTGATTTATAAGGGATTTTGCCGATTTCGGCCTATTGGTTAAAAAATGA
GCTGATTTAACAAAAATTTAACGCGAATTAATTCTGTGGAATGTGTGTCAGTTAGGGTGTGGAAAGTCCC
CAGGCTCCCCAGCAGGCAGAAGTATGCAAAGCATGCATCTCAATTAGTCAGCAACCAGGTGTGGAAAGTC
CCCAGGCTCCCCAGCAGGCAGAAGTATGCAAAGCATGCATCTCAATTAGTCAGCAACCATAGTCCCGCCC
CTAACTCCGCCCATCCCGCCCCTAACTCCGCCCAGTTCCGCCCATTCTCCGCCCCATGGCTGACTAATTT
TTTTTATTTATGCAGAGGCCGAGGCCGCCTCTGCCTCTGAGCTATTCCAGAAGTAGTGAGGAGGCTTTTT
TGGAGGCCTAGGCTTTTGCAAAAAGCTCCCGGGAGCTTGTATATCCATTTTCGGATCTGATCAGCACGTG
TTGACAATTAATCATCGGCATAGTATATCGGCATAGTATAATACGACAAGGTGAGGAACTAAACCATGGC
CAAGTTGACCAGTGCCGTTCCGGTGCTCACCGCGCGCGACGTCGCCGGAGCGGTCGAGTTCTGGACCGAC
CGGCTCGGGTTCTCCCGGGACTTCGTGGAGGACGACTTCGCCGGTGTGGTCCGGGACGACGTGACCCTGT
TCATCAGCGCGGTCCAGGACCAGGTGGTGCCGGACAACACCCTGGCCTGGGTGTGGGTGCGCGGCCTGGA
CGAGCTGTACGCCGAGTGGTCGGAGGTCGTGTCCACGAACTTCCGGGACGCCTCCGGGCCGGCCATGACC
GAGATCGGCGAGCAGCCGTGGGGGCGGGAGTTCGCCCTGCGCGACCCGGCCGGCAACTGCGTGCACTTCG
TGGCCGAGGAGCAGGACTGACACGTGCTACGAGATTTCGATTCCACCGCCGCCTTCTATGAAAGGTTGGG
CTTCGGAATCGTTTTCCGGGACGCCGGCTGGATGATCCTCCAGCGCGGGGATCTCATGCTGGAGTTCTTC
GCCCACCCCAACTTGTTTATTGCAGCTTATAATGGTTACAAATAAAGCAATAGCATCACAAATTTCACAA
ATAAAGCATTTTTTTCACTGCATTCTAGTTGTGGTTTGTCCAAACTCATCAATGTATCTTATCATGTCTG
TATACCGTCGACCTCTAGCTAGAGCTTGGCGTAATCATGGTCATAGCTGTTTCCTGTGTGAAATTGTTAT
CCGCTCACAATTCCACACAACATACGAGCCGGAAGCATAAAGTGTAAAGCCTGGGGTGCCTAATGAGTGA
GCTAACTCACATTAATTGCGTTGCGCTCACTGCCCGCTTTCCAGTCGGGAAACCTGTCGTGCCAGCTGCA
TTAATGAATCGGCCAACGCGCGGGGAGAGGCGGTTTGCGTATTGGGCGCTCTTCCGCTTCCTCGCTCACT
GACTCGCTGCGCTCGGTCGTTCGGCTGCGGCGAGCGGTATCAGCTCACTCAAAGGCGGTAATACGGTTAT
CCACAGAATCAGGGGATAACGCAGGAAAGAACATGTGAGCAAAAGGCCAGCAAAAGGCCAGGAACCGTAA
AAAGGCCGCGTTGCTGGCGTTTTTCCATAGGCTCCGCCCCCCTGACGAGCATCACAAAAATCGACGCTCA
AGTCAGAGGTGGCGAAACCCGACAGGACTATAAAGATACCAGGCGTTTCCCCCTGGAAGCTCCCTCGTGC
GCTCTCCTGTTCCGACCCTGCCGCTTACCGGATACCTGTCCGCCTTTCTCCCTTCGGGAAGCGTGGCGCT
TTCTCATAGCTCACGCTGTAGGTATCTCAGTTCGGTGTAGGTCGTTCGCTCCAAGCTGGGCTGTGTGCAC
GAACCCCCCGTTCAGCCCGACCGCTGCGCCTTATCCGGTAACTATCGTCTTGAGTCCAACCCGGTAAGAC
ACGACTTATCGCCACTGGCAGCAGCCACTGGTAACAGGATTAGCAGAGCGAGGTATGTAGGCGGTGCTAC
AGAGTTCTTGAAGTGGTGGCCTAACTACGGCTACACTAGAAGAACAGTATTTGGTATCTGCGCTCTGCTG
AAGCCAGTTACCTTCGGAAAAAGAGTTGGTAGCTCTTGATCCGGCAAACAAACCACCGCTGGTAGCGGTG
GTTTTTTTGTTTGCAAGCAGCAGATTACGCGCAGAAAAAAAGGATCTCAAGAAGATCCTTTGATCTTTTC
TACGGGGTCTGACGCTCAGTGGAACGAAAACTCACGTTAAGGGATTTTGGTCATGAGATTATCAAAAAGG
ATCTTCACCTAGATCCTTTTAAATTAAAAATGAAGTTTTAAATCAATCTAAAGTATATATGAGTAAACTT
GGTCTGACAGTTACCAATGCTTAATCAGTGAGGCACCTATCTCAGCGATCTGTCTATTTCGTTCATCCAT
AGTTGCCTGACTCCCCGTCGTGTAGATAACTACGATACGGGAGGGCTTACCATCTGGCCCCAGTGCTGCA
ATGATACCGCGAGACCCACGCTCACCGGCTCCAGATTTATCAGCAATAAACCAGCCAGCCGGAAGGGCCG
AGCGCAGAAGTGGTCCTGCAACTTTATCCGCCTCCATCCAGTCTATTAATTGTTGCCGGGAAGCTAGAGT
AAGTAGTTCGCCAGTTAATAGTTTGCGCAACGTTGTTGCCATTGCTACAGGCATCGTGGTGTCACGCTCG
TCGTTTGGTATGGCTTCATTCAGCTCCGGTTCCCAACGATCAAGGCGAGTTACATGATCCCCCATGTTGT
GCAAAAAAGCGGTTAGCTCCTTCGGTCCTCCGATCGTTGTCAGAAGTAAGTTGGCCGCAGTGTTATCACT
CATGGTTATGGCAGCACTGCATAATTCTCTTACTGTCATGCCATCCGTAAGATGCTTTTCTGTGACTGGT
GAGTACTCAACCAAGTCATTCTGAGAATAGTGTATGCGGCGACCGAGTTGCTCTTGCCCGGCGTCAATAC
GGGATAATACCGCGCCACATAGCAGAACTTTAAAAGTGCTCATCATTGGAAAACGTTCTTCGGGGCGAAA
ACTCTCAAGGATCTTACCGCTGTTGAGATCCAGTTCGATGTAACCCACTCGTGCACCCAACTGATCTTCA
GCATCTTTTACTTTCACCAGCGTTTCTGGGTGAGCAAAAACAGGAAGGCAAAATGCCGCAAAAAAGGGAA
TAAGGGCGACACGGAAATGTTGAATACTCATACTCTTCCTTTTTCAATATTATTGAAGCATTTATCAGGG
TTATTGTCTCATGAGCGGATACATATTTGAATGTATTTAGAAAAATAAACAAATAGGGGTTCCGCGCACA
TTTCCCCGAAAAGTGCCACCTGACGTCGACGGATCGGGAGATCTCCCGATCCCCTATGGTGCACTCTCAG
TACAATCTGCTCTGATGCCGCATAGTTAAGCCAGTATCTGCTCCCTGCTTGTGTGTTGGAGGTCGCTGAG
TAGTGCGCGAGCAAAATTTAAGCTACAACAAGGCAAGGCTTGACCGACAATTGCATGAAGAATCTGCTTA
GGGTTAGGCGTTTTGCGCTGCTTCGCGATGTACGGGCCAGATATACGCGTT
